>Addgene plasmid #98944 | pCEP4-CXCR4 | depositor full sequence | sequence record 193384 | pCEP4-CXCR4 sequence 11267 bps
GCCCCGCCGCCGGACGAACTAAACCTGACTACGGCATCTCTGCCCCTTCTTCGCTGGTACGAGGAGCGCT
TTTGTTTTGTATTCGGGGCAGTGCATGTAATCCCTTCAGTTGGTTGGTACAACTTGCCAACTGGGCCCTG
TTCCACATGTGACACGGGGGGGGACCAAACACAAAGGGGTTCTCTGACTGTAGTTGACATCCTTATAAAT
GGATGTGCACATTTGCCAACACTGAGTGGCTTTCATCCTGGAGCAGACTTTGCATGCTGTGGACTGCAAC
ACAACATTGCCTTTATGTGTAACTCTTGGCTGAAGCTCTTACACCAATGCTGGGGGACATGTACCTCCCA
GGGGCCCAGGAAGACTACGGGAGGCTACACCAACGTCAATCAGAGGGGCCTGTGTAGCTACCGATAAGCG
GACCCTCAAGAGGGCATTAGCAATAGTGTTTATAAGGCCCCCTTGTTAACCCTAAACGGGTAGCATATGC
TTCCCGGGTAGTAGTATATACTATCCAGACTAACCCTAATTCAATAGCATATGTTACCCAACGGGAAGCA
TATGCTATCGAATTAGGGTTAGTAAAAGGGTCCTAAGGAACAGCGATATCTCCCACCCCATGAGCTGTCA
CGGTTTTATTTACATGGGGTCAGGATTCCACGAGGGTAGTGAACCATTTTAGTCACAAGGGCAGTGGCTG
AAGATCAAGGAGCGGGCAGTGAACTCTCCTGAATCTTCGCCTGCTTCTTCATTCTCCTTCGTTTAGCTAA
TAGAATAACTGCTGAGTTGTGAACAGTAAGGTGTATGTGAGGTGCTCGAAAACAAGGTTTCAGGTGACGC
CCCCAGAATAAAATTTGGACGGGGGGTTCAGTGGTGGCATTGTGCTATGACACCAATATAACCCTCACAA
ACCCCTTGGGCAATAAATACTAGTGTAGGAATGAAACATTCTGAATATCTTTAACAATAGAAATCCATGG
GGTGGGGACAAGCCGTAAAGACTGGATGTCCATCTCACACGAATTTATGGCTATGGGCAACACATAATCC
TAGTGCAATATGATACTGGGGTTATTAAGATGTGTCCCAGGCAGGGACCAAGACAGGTGAACCATGTTGT
TACACTCTATTTGTAACAAGGGGAAAGAGAGTGGACGCCGACAGCAGCGGACTCCACTGGTTGTCTCTAA
CACCCCCGAAAATTAAACGGGGCTCCACGCCAATGGGGCCCATAAACAAAGACAAGTGGCCACTCTTTTT
TTTGAAATTGTGGAGTGGGGGCACGCGTCAGCCCCCACACGCCGCCCTGCGGTTTTGGACTGTAAAATAA
GGGTGTAATAACTTGGCTGATTGTAACCCCGCTAACCACTGCGGTCAAACCACTTGCCCACAAAACCACT
AATGGCACCCCGGGGAATACCTGCATAAGTAGGTGGGCGGGCCAAGATAGGGGCGCGATTGCTGCGATCT
GGAGGACAAATTACACACACTTGCGCCTGAGCGCCAAGCACAGGGTTGTTGGTCCTCATATTCACGAGGT
CGCTGAGAGCACGGTGGGCTAATGTTGCCATGGGTAGCATATACTACCCAAATATCTGGATAGCATATGC
TATCCTAATCTATATCTGGGTAGCATAGGCTATCCTAATCTATATCTGGGTAGCATATGCTATCCTAATC
TATATCTGGGTAGTATATGCTATCCTAATTTATATCTGGGTAGCATAGGCTATCCTAATCTATATCTGGG
TAGCATATGCTATCCTAATCTATATCTGGGTAGTATATGCTATCCTAATCTGTATCCGGGTAGCATATGC
TATCCTAATAGAGATTAGGGTAGTATATGCTATCCTAATTTATATCTGGGTAGCATATACTACCCAAATA
TCTGGATAGCATATGCTATCCTAATCTATATCTGGGTAGCATATGCTATCCTAATCTATATCTGGGTAGC
ATAGGCTATCCTAATCTATATCTGGGTAGCATATGCTATCCTAATCTATATCTGGGTAGTATATGCTATC
CTAATTTATATCTGGGTAGCATAGGCTATCCTAATCTATATCTGGGTAGCATATGCTATCCTAATCTATA
TCTGGGTAGTATATGCTATCCTAATCTGTATCCGGGTAGCATATGCTATCCTCATGCATATACAGTCAGC
ATATGATACCCAGTAGTAGAGTGGGAGTGCTATCCTTTGCATATGCCGCCACCTCCCAAGGGGGCGTGAA
TTTTCGCTGCTTGTCCTTTTCCTGCATGCTGGTTGCTCCCATTCTTAGGTGAATTTAAGGAGGCCAGGCT
AAAGCCGTCGCATGTCTGATTGCTCACCAGGTAAATGTCGCTAATGTTTTCCAACGCGAGAAGGTGTTGA
GCGCGGAGCTGAGTGACGTGACAACATGGGTATGCCCAATTGCCCCATGTTGGGAGGACGAAAATGGTGA
CAAGACAGATGGCCAGAAATACACCAACAGCACGCATGATGTCTACTGGGGATTTATTCTTTAGTGCGGG
GGAATACACGGCTTTTAATACGATTGAGGGCGTCTCCTAACAAGTTACATCACTCCTGCCCTTCCTCACC
CTCATCTCCATCACCTCCTTCATCTCCGTCATCTCCGTCATCACCCTCCGCGGCAGCCCCTTCCACCATA
GGTGGAAACCAGGGAGGCAAATCTACTCCATCGTCAAAGCTGCACACAGTCACCCTGATATTGCAGGTAG
GAGCGGGCTTTGTCATAACAAGGTCCTTAATCGCATCCTTCAAAACCTCAGCAAATATATGAGTTTGTAA
AAAGACCATGAAATAACAGACAATGGACTCCCTTAGCGGGCCAGGTTGTGGGCCGGGTCCAGGGGCCATT
CCAAAGGGGAGACGACTCAATGGTGTAAGACGACATTGTGGAATAGCAAGGGCAGTTCCTCGCCTTAGGT
TGTAAAGGGAGGTCTTACTACCTCCATATACGAACACACCGGCGACCCAAGTTCCTTCGTCGGTAGTCCT
TTCTACGTGACTCCTAGCCAGGAGAGCTCTTAAACCTTCTGCAATGTTCTCAAATTTCGGGTTGGAACCT
CCTTGACCACGATGCTTTCCAAACCACCCTCCTTTTTTGCGCCTGCCTCCATCACCCTGACCCCGGGGTC
CAGTGCTTGGGCCTTCTCCTGGGTCATCTGCGGGGCCCTGCTCTATCGCTCCCGGGGGCACGTCAGGCTC
ACCATCTGGGCCACCTTCTTGGTGGTATTCAAAATAATCGGCTTCCCCTACAGGGTGGAAAAATGGCCTT
CTACCTGGAGGGGGCCTGCGCGGTGGAGACCCGGATGATGATGACTGACTACTGGGACTCCTGGGCCTCT
TTTCTCCACGTCCACGACCTCTCCCCCTGGCTCTTTCACGACTTCCCCCCCTGGCTCTTTCACGTCCTCT
ACCCCGGCGGCCTCCACTACCTCCTCGACCCCGGCCTCCACTACCTCCTCGACCCCGGCCTCCACTGCCT
CCTCGACCCCGGCCTCCACCTCCTGCTCCTGCCCCTCCTGCTCCTGCCCCTCCTCCTGCTCCTGCCCCTC
CTGCCCCTCCTGCTCCTGCCCCTCCTGCCCCTCCTGCTCCTGCCCCTCCTGCCCCTCCTGCTCCTGCCCC
TCCTGCCCCTCCTCCTGCTCCTGCCCCTCCTGCCCCTCCTCCTGCTCCTGCCCCTCCTGCCCCTCCTGCT
CCTGCCCCTCCTGCCCCTCCTGCTCCTGCCCCTCCTGCCCCTCCTGCTCCTGCCCCTCCTGCTCCTGCCC
CTCCTGCTCCTGCCCCTCCTGCTCCTGCCCCTCCTGCCCCTCCTGCCCCTCCTCCTGCTCCTGCCCCTCC
TGCTCCTGCCCCTCCTGCCCCTCCTGCCCCTCCTGCTCCTGCCCCTCCTCCTGCTCCTGCCCCTCCTGCC
CCTCCTGCCCCTCCTCCTGCTCCTGCCCCTCCTGCCCCTCCTCCTGCTCCTGCCCCTCCTCCTGCTCCTG
CCCCTCCTGCCCCTCCTGCCCCTCCTCCTGCTCCTGCCCCTCCTGCCCCTCCTCCTGCTCCTGCCCCTCC
TCCTGCTCCTGCCCCTCCTGCCCCTCCTGCCCCTCCTCCTGCTCCTGCCCCTCCTCCTGCTCCTGCCCCT
CCTGCCCCTCCTGCCCCTCCTGCCCCTCCTCCTGCTCCTGCCCCTCCTCCTGCTCCTGCCCCTCCTGCTC
CTGCCCCTCCCGCTCCTGCTCCTGCTCCTGTTCCACCGTGGGTCCCTTTGCAGCCAATGCAACTTGGACG
TTTTTGGGGTCTCCGGACACCATCTCTATGTCTTGGCCCTGATCCTGAGCCGCCCGGGGCTCCTGGTCTT
CCGCCTCCTCGTCCTCGTCCTCTTCCCCGTCCTCGTCCATGGTTATCACCCCCTCTTCTTTGAGGTCCAC
TGCCGCCGGAGCCTTCTGGTCCAGATGTGTCTCCCTTCTCTCCTAGGCCATTTCCAGGTCCTGTACCTGG
CCCCTCGTCAGACATGATTCACACTAAAAGAGATCAATAGACATCTTTATTAGACGACGCTCAGTGAATA
CAGGGAGTGCAGACTCCTGCCCCCTCCAACAGCCCCCCCACCCTCATCCCCTTCATGGTCGCTGTCAGAC
AGATCCAGGTCTGAAAATTCCCCATCCTCCGAACCATCCTCGTCCTCATCACCAATTACTCGCAGCCCGG
AAAACTCCCGCTGAACATCCTCAAGATTTGCGTCCTGAGCCTCAAGCCAGGCCTCAAATTCCTCGTCCCC
CTTTTTGCTGGACGGTAGGGATGGGGATTCTCGGGACCCCTCCTCTTCCTCTTCAAGGTCACCAGACAGA
GATGCTACTGGGGCAACGGAAGAAAAGCTGGGTGCGGCCTGTGAGGATCAGCTTATCGATGATAAGCTGT
CAAACATGAGAATTCTTGAAGACGAAAGGGCCTCGTGATACGCCTATTTTTATAGGTTAATGTCATGATA
ATAATGGTTTCTTAGACGTCAGGTGGCACTTTTCGGGGAAATGTGCGCGGAACCCCTATTTGTTTATTTT
TCTAAATACATTCAAATATGTATCCGCTCATGAGACAATAACCCTGATAAATGCTTCAATAATATTGAAA
AAGGAAGAGTATGAGTATTCAACATTTCCGTGTCGCCCTTATTCCCTTTTTTGCGGCATTTTGCCTTCCT
GTTTTTGCTCACCCAGAAACGCTGGTGAAAGTAAAAGATGCTGAAGATCAGTTGGGTGCACGAGTGGGTT
ACATCGAACTGGATCTCAACAGCGGTAAGATCCTTGAGAGTTTTCGCCCCGAAGAACGTTTTCCAATGAT
GAGCACTTTTAAAGTTCTGCTATGTGGCGCGGTATTATCCCGTGTTGACGCCGGGCAAGAGCAACTCGGT
CGCCGCATACACTATTCTCAGAATGACTTGGTTGAGTACTCACCAGTCACAGAAAAGCATCTTACGGATG
GCATGACAGTAAGAGAATTATGCAGTGCTGCCATAACCATGAGTGATAACACTGCGGCCAACTTACTTCT
GACAACGATCGGAGGACCGAAGGAGCTAACCGCTTTTTTGCACAACATGGGGGATCATGTAACTCGCCTT
GATCGTTGGGAACCGGAGCTGAATGAAGCCATACCAAACGACGAGCGTGACACCACGATGCCTGCAGCAA
TGGCAACAACGTTGCGCAAACTATTAACTGGCGAACTACTTACTCTAGCTTCCCGGCAACAATTAATAGA
CTGGATGGAGGCGGATAAAGTTGCAGGACCACTTCTGCGCTCGGCCCTTCCGGCTGGCTGGTTTATTGCT
GATAAATCTGGAGCCGGTGAGCGTGGGTCTCGCGGTATCATTGCAGCACTGGGGCCAGATGGTAAGCCCT
CCCGTATCGTAGTTATCTACACGACGGGGAGTCAGGCAACTATGGATGAACGAAATAGACAGATCGCTGA
GATAGGTGCCTCACTGATTAAGCATTGGTAACTGTCAGACCAAGTTTACTCATATATACTTTAGATTGAT
TTAAAACTTCATTTTTAATTTAAAAGGATCTAGGTGAAGATCCTTTTTGATAATCTCATGACCAAAATCC
CTTAACGTGAGTTTTCGTTCCACTGAGCGTCAGACCCCGTAGAAAAGATCAAAGGATCTTCTTGAGATCC
TTTTTTTCTGCGCGTAATCTGCTGCTTGCAAACAAAAAAACCACCGCTACCAGCGGTGGTTTGTTTGCCG
GATCAAGAGCTACCAACTCTTTTTCCGAAGGTAACTGGCTTCAGCAGAGCGCAGATACCAAATACTGTCC
TTCTAGTGTAGCCGTAGTTAGGCCACCACTTCAAGAACTCTGTAGCACCGCCTACATACCTCGCTCTGCT
AATCCTGTTACCAGTGGCTGCTGCCAGTGGCGATAAGTCGTGTCTTACCGGGTTGGACTCAAGACGATAG
TTACCGGATAAGGCGCAGCGGTCGGGCTGAACGGGGGGTTCGTGCACACAGCCCAGCTTGGAGCGAACGA
CCTACACCGAACTGAGATACCTACAGCGTGAGCTATGAGAAAGCGCCACGCTTCCCGAAGGGAGAAAGGC
GGACAGGTATCCGGTAAGCGGCAGGGTCGGAACAGGAGAGCGCACGAGGGAGCTTCCAGGGGGAAACGCC
TGGTATCTTTATAGTCCTGTCGGGTTTCGCCACCTCTGACTTGAGCGTCGATTTTTGTGATGCTCGTCAG
GGGGGCGGAGCCTATGGAAAAACGCCAGCAACGCGGCCTTTTTACGGTTCCTGGCCTTTTGCTGGCCTTG
AAGCTGTCCCTGATGGTCGTCATCTACCTGCCTGGACAGCATGGCCTGCAACGCGGGCATCCCGATGCCG
CCGGAAGCGAGAAGAATCATAATGGGGAAGGCCATCCAGCCTCGCGTCGCGAACGCCAGCAAGACGTAGC
CCAGCGCGTCGGCCCCGAGATGCGCCGCGTGCGGCTGCTGGAGATGGCGGACGCGATGGATATGTTCTGC
CAAGGGTTGGTTTGCGCATTCACAGTTCTCCGCAAGAATTGATTGGCTCCAATTCTTGGAGTGGTGAATC
CGTTAGCGAGGTGCCGCCCTGCTTCATCCCCGTGGCCCGTTGCTCGCGTTTGCTGGCGGTGTCCCCGGAA
GAAATATATTTGCATGTCTTTAGTTCTATGATGACACAAACCCCGCCCAGCGTCTTGTCATTGGCGAATT
CGAACACGCAGATGCAGTCGGGGCGGCGCGGTCCGAGGTCCACTTCGCATATTAAGGTGACGCGTGTGGC
CTCGAACACCGAGCGACCCTGCAGCGACCCGCTTAACAGCGTCAACAGCGTGCCGCAGATCCCGGGGGGC
AATGAGATATGAAAAAGCCTGAACTCACCGCGACGTCTGTCGAGAAGTTTCTGATCGAAAAGTTCGACAG
CGTCTCCGACCTGATGCAGCTCTCGGAGGGCGAAGAATCTCGTGCTTTCAGCTTCGATGTAGGAGGGCGT
GGATATGTCCTGCGGGTAAATAGCTGCGCCGATGGTTTCTACAAAGATCGTTATGTTTATCGGCACTTTG
CATCGGCCGCGCTCCCGATTCCGGAAGTGCTTGACATTGGGGAATTCAGCGAGAGCCTGACCTATTGCAT
CTCCCGCCGTGCACAGGGTGTCACGTTGCAAGACCTGCCTGAAACCGAACTGCCCGCTGTTCTGCAGCCG
GTCGCGGAGGCCATGGATGCGATCGCTGCGGCCGATCTTAGCCAGACGAGCGGGTTCGGCCCATTCGGAC
CGCAAGGAATCGGTCAATACACTACATGGCGTGATTTCATATGCGCGATTGCTGATCCCCATGTGTATCA
CTGGCAAACTGTGATGGACGACACCGTCAGTGCGTCCGTCGCGCAGGCTCTCGATGAGCTGATGCTTTGG
GCCGAGGACTGCCCCGAAGTCCGGCACCTCGTGCACGCGGATTTCGGCTCCAACAATGTCCTGACGGACA
ATGGCCGCATAACAGCGGTCATTGACTGGAGCGAGGCGATGTTCGGGGATTCCCAATACGAGGTCGCCAA
CATCTTCTTCTGGAGGCCGTGGTTGGCTTGTATGGAGCAGCAGACGCGCTACTTCGAGCGGAGGCATCCG
GAGCTTGCAGGATCGCCGCGGCTCCGGGCGTATATGCTCCGCATTGGTCTTGACCAACTCTATCAGAGCT
TGGTTGACGGCAATTTCGATGATGCAGCTTGGGCGCAGGGTCGATGCGACGCAATCGTCCGATCCGGAGC
CGGGACTGTCGGGCGTACACAAATCGCCCGCAGAAGCGCGGCCGTCTGGACCGATGGCTGTGTAGAAGTA
CTCGCCGATAGTGGAAACCGACGCCCCAGCACTCGTCCGGATCGGGAGATGGGGGAGGCTAACTGAAACA
CGGAAGGAGACAATACCGGAAGGAACCCGCGCTATGACGGCAATAAAAAGACAGAATAAAACGCACGGGT
GTTGGGTCGTTTGTTCATAAACGCGGGGTTCGGTCCCAGGGCTGGCACTCTGTCGATACCCCACCGAGAC
CCCATTGGGGCCAATACGCCCGCGTTTCTTCCTTTTCCCCACCCCACCCCCCAAGTTCGGGTGAAGGCCC
AGGGCTCGCAGCCAACGTCGGGGCGGCAGGCCCTGCCATAGCCACTGGCCCCGTGGGTTAGGGACGGGGT
CCCCCATGGGGAATGGTTTATGGTTCGTGGGGGTTATTATTTTGGGCGTTGCGTGGGGTCAGGTCCACGA
CTGGACTGAGCAGACAGACCCATGGTTTTTGGATGGCCTGGGCATGGACCGCATGTACTGGCGCGACACG
AACACCGGGCGTCTGTGGCTGCCAAACACCCCCGACCCCCAAAAACCACCGCGCGGATTTCTGGCGTGCC
AAGCTAGTCGACCAATTCTCATGTTTGACAGCTTATCATCGCAGATCCGGGCAACGTTGTTGCCATTGCT
GCAGGCGCAGAACTGGTAGGTATGGAAGATCTATACATTGAATCAATATTGGCAATTAGCCATATTAGTC
ATTGGTTATATAGCATAAATCAATATTGGCTATTGGCCATTGCATACGTTGTATCTATATCATAATATGT
ACATTTATATTGGCTCATGTCCAATATGACCGCCATGTTGACATTGATTATTGACTAGTTATTAATAGTA
ATCAATTACGGGGTCATTAGTTCATAGCCCATATATGGAGTTCCGCGTTACATAACTTACGGTAAATGGC
CCGCCTGGCTGACCGCCCAACGACCCCCGCCCATTGACGTCAATAATGACGTATGTTCCCATAGTAACGC
CAATAGGGACTTTCCATTGACGTCAATGGGTGGAGTATTTACGGTAAACTGCCCACTTGGCAGTACATCA
AGTGTATCATATGCCAAGTCCGCCCCCTATTGACGTCAATGACGGTAAATGGCCCGCCTGGCATTATGCC
CAGTACATGACCTTACGGGACTTTCCTACTTGGCAGTACATCTACGTATTAGTCATCGCTATTACCATGG
TGATGCGGTTTTGGCAGTACACCAATGGGCGTGGATAGCGGTTTGACTCACGGGGATTTCCAAGTCTCCA
CCCCATTGACGTCAATGGGAGTTTGTTTTGGCACCAAAATCAACGGGACTTTCCAAAATGTCGTAATAAC
CCCGCCCCGTTGACGCAAATGGGCGGTAGGCGTGTACGGTGGGAGGTCTATATAAGCAGAGCTCGTTTAG
TGAACCGTCAGATCTCTAGAAGCTGGGTACCAGCTGCTAGCGCCACCATGGAGGGGATCAGTATATACAC
TTCAGATAACTACACCGAGGAAATGGGCTCAGGGGACTATGACTCCATGAAGGAACCCTGTTTCCGTGAA
GAAAATGCTAATTTCAATAAAATCTTCCTGCCCACCATCTACTCCATCATCTTCTTAACTGGCATTGTGG
GCAATGGATTGGTCATCCTGGTCATGGGTTACCAGAAGAAACTGAGAAGCATGACGGACAAGTACAGGCT
GCACCTGTCAGTGGCCGACCTCCTCTTTGTCATCACGCTTCCCTTCTGGGCAGTTGATGCCGTGGCAAAC
TGGTACTTTGGGAACTTCCTATGCAAGGCAGTCCATGTCATCTACACAGTCAACCTCTACAGCAGTGTCC
TCATCCTGGCCTTCATCAGTCTGGACCGCTACCTGGCCATCGTCCACGCCACCAACAGTCAGAGGCCAAG
GAAGCTGTTGGCTGAAAAGGTGGTCTATGTTGGCGTCTGGATCCCTGCCCTCCTGCTGACTATTCCCGAC
TTCATCTTTGCCAACGTCAGTGAGGCAGATGACAGATATATCTGTGACCGCTTCTACCCCAATGACTTGT
GGGTGGTTGTGTTCCAGTTTCAGCACATCATGGTTGGCCTTATCCTGCCTGGTATTGTCATCCTGTCCTG
CTATTGCATTATCATCTCCAAGCTGTCACACTCCAAGGGCCACCAGAAGCGCAAGGCCCTCAAGACCACA
GTCATCCTCATCCTGGCTTTCTTCGCCTGTTGGCTGCCTTACTACATTGGGATCAGCATCGACTCCTTCA
TCCTCCTGGAAATCATCAAGCAAGGGTGTGAGTTTGAGAACACTGTGCACAAGTGGATTTCCATCACCGA
GGCCCTAGCTTTCTTCCACTGTTGTCTGAACCCCATCCTCTATGCTTTCCTTGGAGCCAAATTTAAAACC
TCTGCCCAGCACGCACTCACCTCTGTGAGCAGAGGGTCCAGCCTCAAGATCCTCTCCAAAGGAAAGCGAG
GTGGACATTCATCTGTTTCCACTGAGTCTGAGTCTTCAAGTTTTCACTCCAGCTAATAGCTCGAGGCCGG
CAAGGCCGGATCCAGACATGATAAGATACATTGATGAGTTTGGACAAACCACAACTAGAATGCAGTGAAA
AAAATGCTTTATTTGTGAAATTTGTGATGCTATTGCTTTATTTGTAACCATTATAAGCTGCAATAAACAA
GTTAACAACAACAATTGCATTCATTTTATGTTTCAGGTTCAGGGGGAGGTGTGGGAGGTTTTTTAAAGCA
AGTAAAACCTCTACAAATGTGGTATGGCTGATTATGATCCGGCTGCCTCGCGCGTTTCGGTGATGACGGT
GAAAACCTCTGACACATGCAGCTCCCGGAGACGGTCACAGCTTGTCTGTAAGCGGATGCCGGGAGCAGAC
AAGCCCGTCAGGGCGCGTCAGCGGGTGTTGGCGGGTGTCGGGGCGCAGCCATGAGGTCGACTCTAGA
Features (pLannotate 1.2.2; 21 found; start..end, strand, type, name):
    475..2264    -  rep_origin     oriP: Epstein-Barr virus oriP replication origin (Yates et al., 2000)
   2269..2487    -  CDS            gL (fragment): GL_EBVB9 - Experimental evidence at protein level: Swiss-Prot protein existence level 1. The heterodimer glycoprotein H-glycoprotein L is required for the fusion of viral and plasma membranes leading to virus entry into the host cell. Acts as a functional inhibitor of gH and maintains gH in an inhibited form. Upon binding to host integrins, gL dissociates from gH leading to activation of the viral fusion glycoproteins gB and gH. Fusion of EBV with B-lymphocytes requires the additional receptor- binding protein gp42, which forms a complex with gH/gL. The heterodimer gH/gL targets also host EPHA
   2570..4495    -  CDS            EBNA1: Epstein-Barr nuclear antigen 1, also known as EBNA-1 crucial for latent viral infection, and for episomal amplification of vectors containing the oriP origin (Okita et al., 2013)
   4533..4877    -  CDS            BRRF2_EBVB9 (fragment): Protein inferred from homology: Swiss-Prot protein existence level 3. From Epstein-Barr virus (strain B95-8) (HHV-4) (Human herpesvirus 4).
   4880..4903    -  promoter       tet promoter (fragment): E. coli promoter for tetracycline efflux protein gene
   5016..5120    +  promoter       AmpR promoter: bla
   5121..5981    +  CDS            AmpR: β-lactamase; bla; confers resistance to ampicillin, carbenicillin, and related antibiotics
   6152..6740    +  rep_origin     ori: high-copy-number ColE1/pMB1/pBR322/pUC origin of replication
   6786..6944    -  CDS            TcR (fragment): tetracycline efflux protein; tet; confers resistance to tetracycline
   7065..7265    -  CDS            MDV035 (fragment): UL24_GAHVM - Protein inferred from homology: Swiss-Prot protein existence level 3. May play a role in the dispersal of host nucleolin from the nucleolus throughout the nucleus leading to a decrease in ribosome biogenesis. From Gallid herpesvirus 2 (strain Chicken/Md5/ATCC VR-987) (GaHV-2) (Marek's disease herpesvirus type 1).
   7254..7316    +  promoter       Mini-TK promoter: minimal herpes simplex virus (HSV) thymidine kinase promoter
   7359..8396    +  CDS            HygR: hygromycin B phosphotransferase confers resistance to hygromycin
   8438..8486    +  polyA_signal   HSV TK poly(A) signal: herpes simplex virus thymidine kinase polyadenylation signal (Cole and Stacy, 1985)
   8686..8910    +  CDS            gH (fragment): GH_HHV11 - Experimental evidence at protein level: Swiss-Prot protein existence level 1. The heterodimer glycoprotein H-glycoprotein L is required for the fusion of viral and plasma membranes leading to virus entry into the host cell. Following initial binding to host receptor, membrane fusion is mediated by the fusion machinery composed of gB and the heterodimer gH/gL. May also be involved in the fusion between the virion envelope and the outer nuclear membrane during virion morphogenesis. From Human herpesvirus 1 (strain 17) (HHV-1) (Human herpes simplex virus 1).
   8941..8966    -  CDS            bla(M) (fragment): β-lactamase lacking the signal sequence; bla(M); allows cytosolic expression of β-lactamase
   9140..9519    +  enhancer       CMV enhancer: human cytomegalovirus immediate early enhancer
   9521..9720    +  promoter       CMV promoter: human cytomegalovirus (CMV) immediate early promoter
   9778..10833   +  CDS            CXCR4: CXCR4_HUMAN - Experimental evidence at protein level: Swiss-Prot protein existence level 1. (Microbial infection) Acts as a coreceptor (CD4 being the primary receptor) for human immunodeficiency virus-1/HIV-1 X4 isolates and as a primary receptor for some HIV-2 isolates. Promotes Env- mediated fusion of the virus (PubMed:8849450, PubMed:8929542, PubMed:9427609, PubMed:10074122, PubMed:10756055). From Homo sapiens (Human).
  10859..10993   -  polyA_signal   SV40 poly(A) signal: SV40 polyadenylation signal
  11016..11099   -  CDS            large T antigen (fragment): large T antigen from SV40 (simian virus 40)
  11102..11142   +  CDS            rop (fragment): Rop protein, which maintains plasmids at low copy number; rop
