[The description below was written by a language model from this plasmid's Addgene catalogue record and pLannotate feature annotations shown in this document.]
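Description:
pCEP4-CXCR4 is a mammalian expression plasmid of about 11.3 kb built on the Invitrogen pCEP4 episomal backbone and carrying the full-length, wild-type human chemokine receptor CXCR4 (also known as CD184) without any epitope tag. In bacteria it is maintained through a high-copy ColE1/pUC-type origin and selected with ampicillin via the β-lactamase gene. In mammalian cells the backbone supplies the Epstein-Barr virus oriP origin together with an EBNA1 coding sequence, a pairing that allows the plasmid to replicate and persist as an extrachromosomal episome in permissive primate cells. Transfected cells can be selected with hygromycin. The hygromycin B phosphotransferase cassette is driven by a herpes simplex virus thymidine kinase promoter and terminated by the TK polyadenylation signal.

The CXCR4 open reading frame was inserted between NheI and XhoI sites, both retained. It lies downstream of the human cytomegalovirus immediate-early enhancer and promoter, which give strong constitutive transcription. An SV40 polyadenylation signal lies just after the insert, although the annotation software marks it on the reverse strand. The feature table also lists many short fragments, including EBV and herpesvirus gL, gH and BRRF2, tetracycline resistance, rop and SV40 large T antigen. These appear to be remnants of the source sequences used to assemble the backbone rather than functional genes.

The stated purpose is expression of untagged human CXCR4 in mammalian cells. The associated publication concerns mapping interaction sites on human chemokine receptors by deep mutational scanning, which suggests that this wild-type construct served as a reference or parent in that work, though the record does not describe its exact role.
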