Addgene plasmid #98944: pCEP4-CXCR4
Purpose: Mammalian expression plasmid for untagged human CXCR4
Depositing lab: Erik Procko. Publication: Mapping Interaction Sites on Human Chemokine Receptors by Deep Mutational Scanning. Heredia JD, Park J, Brubaker RJ, Szymanski SK, Gill KS, Procko E. J Immunol. 2018 Apr 20. pii: jimmunol.1800343. doi: 10.4049/jimmunol.1800343. PubMed 29678950.
Backbone
  Vector backbone: pCEP4
  Backbone manufacturer: Invitrogen
  Vector type: Mammalian Expression
  Selectable markers: Hygromycin
Growth in bacteria
  Bacterial resistance: Ampicillin, 100 μg/mL
  Growth temperature: 37°C
  Growth strain: DH5alpha
  Copy number: High Copy
Gene/Insert
  Gene/Insert name: CXCR4 (alt name: CD184)
  Species: H. sapiens (human)
  Insert size (bp): 1068
  Mutation: Full-length, wildtype
  GenBank ID: NM_003467
  Entrez Gene: CXCR4 (a.k.a. CD184, D2S201E, FB22, HM89, HSY3RR, LAP-3, LAP3, LCR1, LESTR, NPY3R, NPYR, NPYRL, NPYY3R, WHIM, WHIMS, WHIMS1)
  Promoter: CMV
  Cloning method: Restriction Enzyme; 5′ cloning site NheI (not destroyed); 3′ cloning site XhoI (not destroyed)
  Sequencing primers: 5′ CMV_fwd; 3′ EBV_rev
Terms and licenses: Academic/Nonprofit Terms; Industry Terms: Not Available to Industry
How to cite: pCEP4-CXCR4 was a gift from Erik Procko (Addgene plasmid # 98944 ; http://n2t.net/addgene:98944 ; RRID:Addgene_98944)
