>Addgene plasmid #98944 | pCEP4-CXCR4 | addgene partial sequence | sequence record 193115 | Addgene partial NGS Result
CCCGCTCCTGCTCCTGCTCCTGTTCCACCGTGGGTCCCTTTGCAGCCAATGCAACTTGGACGTTTTTGGG
GTCTCCGGACACCATCTCTATGTCTTGGCCCTGATCCTGAGCCGCCCGGGGCTCCTGGTCTTCCGCCTCC
TCGTCCTCGTCCTCTTCCCCGTCCTCGTCCATGGTTATCACCCCCTCTTCTTTGAGGTCCACTGCCGCCG
GAGCCTTCTGGTCCAGATGTGTCTCCCTTCTCTCCTAGGCCATTTCCAGGTCCTGTACCTGGCCCCTCGT
CAGACATGATTCACACTAAAAGAGATCAATAGACATCTTTATTAGACGACGCTCAGTGAATACAGGGAGT
GCAGACTCCTGCCCCCTCCAACAGCCCCCCCACCCTCATCCCCTTCATGGTCGCTGTCAGACAGATCCAG
GTCTGAAAATTCCCCATCCTCCGAACCATCCTCGTCCTCATCACCAATTACTCGCAGCCCGGAAAACTCC
CGCTGAACATCCTCAAGATTTGCGTCCTGAGCCTCAAGCCAGGCCTCAAATTCCTCGTCCCCCTTTTTGC
TGGACGGTAGGGATGGGGATTCTCGGGACCCCTCCTCTTCCTCTTCAAGGTCACCAGACAGAGATGCTAC
TGGGGCAACGGAAGAAAAGCTGGGTGCGGCCTGTGAGGATCAGCTTATCGATGATAAGCTGTCAAACATG
AGAATTCTTGAAGACGAAAGGGCCTCGTGATACGCCTATTTTTATAGGTTAATGTCATGATAATAATGGT
TTCTTAGACGTCAGGTGGCACTTTTCGGGGAAATGTGCGCGGAACCCCTATTTGTTTATTTTTCTAAATA
CATTCAAATATGTATCCGCTCATGAGACAATAACCCTGATAAATGCTTCAATAATATTGAAAAAGGAAGA
GTATGAGTATTCAACATTTCCGTGTCGCCCTTATTCCCTTTTTTGCGGCATTTTGCCTTCCTGTTTTTGC
TCACCCAGAAACGCTGGTGAAAGTAAAAGATGCTGAAGATCAGTTGGGTGCACGAGTGGGTTACATCGAA
CTGGATCTCAACAGCGGTAAGATCCTTGAGAGTTTTCGCCCCGAAGAACGTTTTCCAATGATGAGCACTT
TTAAAGTTCTGCTATGTGGCGCGGTATTATCCCGTGTTGACGCCGGGCAAGAGCAACTCGGTCGCCGCAT
ACACTATTCTCAGAATGACTTGGTTGAGTACTCACCAGTCACAGAAAAGCATCTTACGGATGGCATGACA
GTAAGAGAATTATGCAGTGCTGCCATAACCATGAGTGATAACACTGCGGCCAACTTACTTCTGACAACGA
TCGGAGGACCGAAGGAGCTAACCGCTTTTTTGCACAACATGGGGGATCATGTAACTCGCCTTGATCGTTG
GGAACCGGAGCTGAATGAAGCCATACCAAACGACGAGCGTGACACCACGATGCCTGCAGCAATGGCAACA
ACGTTGCGCAAACTATTAACTGGCGAACTACTTACTCTAGCTTCCCGGCAACAATTAATAGACTGGATGG
AGGCGGATAAAGTTGCAGGACCACTTCTGCGCTCGGCCCTTCCGGCTGGCTGGTTTATTGCTGATAAATC
TGGAGCCGGTGAGCGTGGGTCTCGCGGTATCATTGCAGCACTGGGGCCAGATGGTAAGCCCTCCCGTATC
GTAGTTATCTACACGACGGGGAGTCAGGCAACTATGGATGAACGAAATAGACAGATCGCTGAGATAGGTG
CCTCACTGATTAAGCATTGGTAACTGTCAGACCAAGTTTACTCATATATACTTTAGATTGATTTAAAACT
TCATTTTTAATTTAAAAGGATCTAGGTGAAGATCCTTTTTGATAATCTCATGACCAAAATCCCTTAACGT
GAGTTTTCGTTCCACTGAGCGTCAGACCCCGTAGAAAAGATCAAAGGATCTTCTTGAGATCCTTTTTTTC
TGCGCGTAATCTGCTGCTTGCAAACAAAAAAACCACCGCTACCAGCGGTGGTTTGTTTGCCGGATCAAGA
GCTACCAACTCTTTTTCCGAAGGTAACTGGCTTCAGCAGAGCGCAGATACCAAATACTGTCCTTCTAGTG
TAGCCGTAGTTAGGCCACCACTTCAAGAACTCTGTAGCACCGCCTACATACCTCGCTCTGCTAATCCTGT
TACCAGTGGCTGCTGCCAGTGGCGATAAGTCGTGTCTTACCGGGTTGGACTCAAGACGATAGTTACCGGA
TAAGGCGCAGCGGTCGGGCTGAACGGGGGGTTCGTGCACACAGCCCAGCTTGGAGCGAACGACCTACACC
GAACTGAGATACCTACAGCGTGAGCTATGAGAAAGCGCCACGCTTCCCGAAGGGAGAAAGGCGGACAGGT
ATCCGGTAAGCGGCAGGGTCGGAACAGGAGAGCGCACGAGGGAGCTTCCAGGGGGAAACGCCTGGTATCT
TTATAGTCCTGTCGGGTTTCGCCACCTCTGACTTGAGCGTCGATTTTTGTGATGCTCGTCAGGGGGGCGG
AGCCTATGGAAAAACGCCAGCAACGCGGCCTTTTTACGGTTCCTGGCCTTTTGCTGGCCTTGAAGCTGTC
CCTGATGGTCGTCATCTACCTGCCTGGACAGCATGGCCTGCAACGCGGGCATCCCGATGCCGCCGGAAGC
GAGAAGAATCATAATGGGGAAGGCCATCCAGCCTCGCGTCGCGAACGCCAGCAAGACGTAGCCCAGCGCG
TCGGCCCCGAGATGCGCCGCGTGCGGCTGCTGGAGATGGCGGACGCGATGGATATGTTCTGCCAAGGGTT
GGTTTGCGCATTCACAGTTCTCCGCAAGAATTGATTGGCTCCAATTCTTGGAGTGGTGAATCCGTTAGCG
AGGTGCCGCCCTGCTTCATCCCCGTGGCCCGTTGCTCGCGTTTGCTGGCGGTGTCCCCGGAAGAAATATA
TTTGCATGTCTTTAGTTCTATGATGACACAAACCCCGCCCAGCGTCTTGTCATTGGCGAATTCGAACACG
CAGATGCAGTCGGGGCGGCGCGGTCCGAGGTCCACTTCGCATATTAAGGTGACGCGTGTGGCCTCGAACA
CCGAGCGACCCTGCAGCGACCCGCTTAACAGCGTCAACAGCGTGCCGCAGATCCCGGGGGGCAATGAGAT
ATGAAAAAGCCTGAACTCACCGCGACGTCTGTCGAGAAGTTTCTGATCGAAAAGTTCGACAGCGTCTCCG
ACCTGATGCAGCTCTCGGAGGGCGAAGAATCTCGTGCTTTCAGCTTCGATGTAGGAGGGCGTGGATATGT
CCTGCGGGTAAATAGCTGCGCCGATGGTTTCTACAAAGATCGTTATGTTTATCGGCACTTTGCATCGGCC
GCGCTCCCGATTCCGGAAGTGCTTGACATTGGGGAATTCAGCGAGAGCCTGACCTATTGCATCTCCCGCC
GTGCACAGGGTGTCACGTTGCAAGACCTGCCTGAAACCGAACTGCCCGCTGTTCTGCAGCCGGTCGCGGA
GGCCATGGATGCGATCGCTGCGGCCGATCTTAGCCAGACGAGCGGGTTCGGCCCATTCGGACCGCAAGGA
ATCGGTCAATACACTACATGGCGTGATTTCATATGCGCGATTGCTGATCCCCATGTGTATCACTGGCAAA
CTGTGATGGACGACACCGTCAGTGCGTCCGTCGCGCAGGCTCTCGATGAGCTGATGCTTTGGGCCGAGGA
CTGCCCCGAAGTCCGGCACCTCGTGCACGCGGATTTCGGCTCCAACAATGTCCTGACGGACAATGGCCGC
ATAACAGCGGTCATTGACTGGAGCGAGGCGATGTTCGGGGATTCCCAATACGAGGTCGCCAACATCTTCT
TCTGGAGGCCGTGGTTGGCTTGTATGGAGCAGCAGACGCGCTACTTCGAGCGGAGGCATCCGGAGCTTGC
AGGATCGCCGCGGCTCCGGGCGTATATGCTCCGCATTGGTCTTGACCAACTCTATCAGAGCTTGGTTGAC
GGCAATTTCGATGATGCAGCTTGGGCGCAGGGTCGATGCGACGCAATCGTCCGATCCGGAGCCGGGACTG
TCGGGCGTACACAAATCGCCCGCAGAAGCGCGGCCGTCTGGACCGATGGCTGTGTAGAAGTACTCGCCGA
TAGTGGAAACCGACGCCCCAGCACTCGTCCGGATCGGGAGATGGGGGAGGCTAACTGAAACACGGAAGGA
GACAATACCGGAAGGAACCCGCGCTATGACGGCAATAAAAAGACAGAATAAAACGCACGGGTGTTGGGTC
GTTTGTTCATAAACGCGGGGTTCGGTCCCAGGGCTGGCACTCTGTCGATACCCCACCGAGACCCCATTGG
GGCCAATACGCCCGCGTTTCTTCCTTTTCCCCACCCCACCCCCCAAGTTCGGGTGAAGGCCCAGGGCTCG
CAGCCAACGTCGGGGCGGCAGGCCCTGCCATAGCCACTGGCCCCGTGGGTTAGGGACGGGGTCCCCCATG
GGGAATGGTTTATGGTTCGTGGGGGTTATTATTTTGGGCGTTGCGTGGGGTCAGGTCCACGACTGGACTG
AGCAGACAGACCCATGGTTTTTGGATGGCCTGGGCATGGACCGCATGTACTGGCGCGACACGAACACCGG
GCGTCTGTGGCTGCCAAACACCCCCGACCCCCAAAAACCACCGCGCGGATTTCTGGCGTGCCAAGCTAGT
CGACCAATTCTCATGTTTGACAGCTTATCATCGCAGATCCGGGCAACGTTGTTGCCATTGCTGCAGGCGC
AGAACTGGTAGGTATGGAAGATCTATACATTGAATCAATATTGGCAATTAGCCATATTAGTCATTGGTTA
TATAGCATAAATCAATATTGGCTATTGGCCATTGCATACGTTGTATCTATATCATAATATGTACATTTAT
ATTGGCTCATGTCCAATATGACCGCCATGTTGACATTGATTATTGACTAGTTATTAATAGTAATCAATTA
CGGGGTCATTAGTTCATAGCCCATATATGGAGTTCCGCGTTACATAACTTACGGTAAATGGCCCGCCTGG
CTGACCGCCCAACGACCCCCGCCCATTGACGTCAATAATGACGTATGTTCCCATAGTAACGCCAATAGGG
ACTTTCCATTGACGTCAATGGGTGGAGTATTTACGGTAAACTGCCCACTTGGCAGTACATCAAGTGTATC
ATATGCCAAGTCCGCCCCCTATTGACGTCAATGACGGTAAATGGCCCGCCTGGCATTATGCCCAGTACAT
GACCTTACGGGACTTTCCTACTTGGCAGTACATCTACGTATTAGTCATCGCTATTACCATGGTGATGCGG
TTTTGGCAGTACACCAATGGGCGTGGATAGCGGTTTGACTCACGGGGATTTCCAAGTCTCCACCCCATTG
ACGTCAATGGGAGTTTGTTTTGGCACCAAAATCAACGGGACTTTCCAAAATGTCGTAATAACCCCGCCCC
GTTGACGCAAATGGGCGGTAGGCGTGTACGGTGGGAGGTCTATATAAGCAGAGCTCGTTTAGTGAACCGT
CAGATCTCTAGAAGCTGGGTACCAGCTGCTAGCGCCACCATGGAGGGGATCAGTATATACACTTCAGATA
ACTACACCGAGGAAATGGGCTCAGGGGACTATGACTCCATGAAGGAACCCTGTTTCCGTGAAGAAAATGC
TAATTTCAATAAAATCTTCCTGCCCACCATCTACTCCATCATCTTCTTAACTGGCATTGTGGGCAATGGA
TTGGTCATCCTGGTCATGGGTTACCAGAAGAAACTGAGAAGCATGACGGACAAGTACAGGCTGCACCTGT
CAGTGGCCGACCTCCTCTTTGTCATCACGCTTCCCTTCTGGGCAGTTGATGCCGTGGCAAACTGGTACTT
TGGGAACTTCCTATGCAAGGCAGTCCATGTCATCTACACAGTCAACCTCTACAGCAGTGTCCTCATCCTG
GCCTTCATCAGTCTGGACCGCTACCTGGCCATCGTCCACGCCACCAACAGTCAGAGGCCAAGGAAGCTGT
TGGCTGAAAAGGTGGTCTATGTTGGCGTCTGGATCCCTGCCCTCCTGCTGACTATTCCCGACTTCATCTT
TGCCAACGTCAGTGAGGCAGATGACAGATATATCTGTGACCGCTTCTACCCCAATGACTTGTGGGTGGTT
GTGTTCCAGTTTCAGCACATCATGGTTGGCCTTATCCTGCCTGGTATTGTCATCCTGTCCTGCTATTGCA
TTATCATCTCCAAGCTGTCACACTCCAAGGGCCACCAGAAGCGCAAGGCCCTCAAGACCACAGTCATCCT
CATCCTGGCTTTCTTCGCCTGTTGGCTGCCTTACTACATTGGGATCAGCATCGACTCCTTCATCCTCCTG
GAAATCATCAAGCAAGGGTGTGAGTTTGAGAACACTGTGCACAAGTGGATTTCCATCACCGAGGCCCTAG
CTTTCTTCCACTGTTGTCTGAACCCCATCCTCTATGCTTTCCTTGGAGCCAAATTTAAAACCTCTGCCCA
GCACGCACTCACCTCTGTGAGCAGAGGGTCCAGCCTCAAGATCCTCTCCAAAGGAAAGCGAGGTGGACAT
TCATCTGTTTCCACTGAGTCTGAGTCTTCAAGTTTTCACTCCAGCTAATAGCTCGAGGCCGGCAAGGCCG
GATCCAGACATGATAAGATACATTGATGAGTTTGGACAAACCACAACTAGAATGCAGTGAAAAAAATGCT
TTATTTGTGAAATTTGTGATGCTATTGCTTTATTTGTAACCATTATAAGCTGCAATAAACAAGTTAACAA
CAACAATTGCATTCATTTTATGTTTCAGGTTCAGGGGGAGGTGTGGGAGGTTTTTTAAAGCAAGTAAAAC
CTCTACAAATGTGGTATGGCTGATTATGATCCGGCTGCCTCGCGCGTTTCGGTGATGACGGTGAAAACCT
CTGACACATGCAGCTCCCGGAGACGGTCACAGCTTGTCTGTAAGCGGATGCCGGGAGCAGACAAGCCCGT
CAGGGCGCGTCAGCGGGTGTTGGCGGGTGTCGGGGCGCAGCCATGAGGTCGACTCTAGAGGATCGATCCC
CGCCCCGGACGAACTAAACCTGACTACGACATCTCTGCCCCTTCTTCGCGGGGCAGTGCATGTAATCCCT
TCAGTTGGTTGGTACAACTTGCCAACTGGGCCCTGTTCCACATGTGACACGGGGGGGGACCAAACACAAA
GGGGTTCTCTGACTGTAGTTGACATCCTTATAAATGGATGTGCACATTTGCCAACACTGAGTGGCTTTCA
TCCTGGAGCAGACTTTGCAGTCTGTGGACTGCAACACAACATTGCCTTTATGTGTAACTCTTGGCTGAAG
CTCTTACACCAATGCTGGGGGACATGTACCTCCCAGGGGCCCAGGAAGACTACGGGAGGCTACACCAACG
TCAATCAGAGGGGCCTGTGTAGCTACCGATAAGCGGACCCTCAAGAGGGCATTAGCAATAGTGTTTATAA
GGCCCCCTTGTTAACCCTAAACGGGTAGCATATGCTTCCCGGGTAGTAGTATATACTATCCAGACTAACC
CTAATTCAATAGCATATGTTACCCAACGGGAAGCATATGCTATCGAATTAGGGTTAGTAAAAGGGTCCTA
AGGAACAGCGATATCTCCCACCCCATGAGCTGTCACGGTTTTATTTACATGGGGTCAGGATTCCACGAGG
GTAGTGAACCATTTTAGTCACAAGGGCAGTGGCTGAAGATCAAGGAGCGGGCAGTGAACTCTCCTGAATC
TTCGCCTGCTTCTTCATTCTCCTTCGTTTAGCTAATAGAATAACTGCTGAGTTGTGAACAGTAAGGTGTA
TGTGAGGTGCTCGAAAACAAGGTTTCAGGTGACGCCCCCAGAATAAAATTTGGACGGGGGGTTCAGTGGT
GGCATTGTGCTATGACACCAATATAACCCTCACAAACCCCTTGGGCAATAAATACTAGTGTAGGAATGAA
ACATTCTGAATATCTTTAACAATAGAAATCCATGGGGTGGGGACAAGCCGTAAAGACTGGATGTCCATCT
CACACGAATTTATGGCTATGGGCAACACATAATCCTAGTGCAATATGATACTGGGGTTATTAAGATGTGT
CCCAGGCAGGGACCAAGACAGGTGAACCATGTTGTTACACTCTATTTGTAACAAGGGGAAAGAGAGTGGA
CGCCGACAGCAGCGGACTCCACTGGTTGTCTCTAACACCCCCGAAAATTAAACGGGGCTCCACGCCAATG
GGGCCCATAAACAAAGACAAGTGGCCACTCTTTTTTTTGAAATTGTGGAGTGGGGGCACGCGTCAGCCCC
CACACGCCGCCCTGCGGTTTTGGACTGTAAAATAAGGGTGTAATAACTTGGCTGATTGTAACCCCGCTAA
CCACTGCGGTCAAACCACTTGCCCACAAAACCACTAATGGCACCCCGGGGAATACCTGCATAAGTAGGTG
GGCGGGCCAAGATAGGGGCGCGATTGCTGCGATCTGGAGGACAAATTACACACACTTGCGCCTGAGCGCC
AAGCACAGGGTTGTTGGTCCTCATATTCACGAGGTCGCTGAGAGCACGGTGGGCTAATGTTGCCATGGGT
AGCATATACTACCCAAATATCTGGATAGCATATGCTATCCTAATCTATATCTGGGTAGCATAGGCTATCC
TAATCTATATCTGGGTAGCATATGCTATCCTAATCTATATCTGGGTAGTATATGCTATCCTAATTTATAT
CTGGGTAGCATAGGCTATCCTAATCTATATCTGGGTAGCATATGCTATCCTAATCTATATCTGGGTAGTA
TATGCTATCCTAATCTGTATCC
